Addgene plasmid #88083: pDONR223-ZNF423
Purpose: Donor Vector containing ZNF423 transcription factor, part of the Human TFome Collection
Depositing lab: Marc Vidal. Depositing organization: Dana-Farber Cancer Institute. Publication: A comprehensive library of human transcription factors for cell fate engineering. Ng AHM, Khoshakhlagh P, Rojo Arias JE, Pasquini G, Wang K, Swiersy A, Shipman SL, Appleton E, Kiaee K, Kohman RE, Vernet A, Dysart M, Leeper K, Saylor W, Huang JY, Graveline A, Taipale J, Hill DE, Vidal M, Melero-Martin JM, Busskamp V, Church GM. Nat Biotechnol. 2021 Apr;39(4):510-519. doi: 10.1038/s41587-020-0742-6. Epub 2020 Nov 30. PubMed 33257861.
Backbone
  Vector backbone: pDONR223
  Backbone manufacturer: Invitrogen
  Backbone size w/o insert (bp): 3000
  Vector type: Gateway Donor Vector
Growth in bacteria
  Bacterial resistance: Spectinomycin, 50 μg/mL
  Growth temperature: 37°C
  Growth strain: DH5alpha
  Copy number: High Copy
Gene/Insert
  Gene/Insert name: ZNF423
  Species: H. sapiens (human)
  Insert size (bp): 3855
  Mutation: Last nucleotide of stop codon removed to allow for Gateway C-terminal fusions
  Entrez Gene: ZNF423 (a.k.a. Ebfaz, JBTS19, NPHP14, OAZ, Roaz, ZFP423, Zfp104, hOAZ)
  Cloning method: Gateway Cloning
  Sequencing primers: 5′ M13F(-21); 3′ M13R
Terms and licenses: Academic/Nonprofit Terms; Industry Terms: Not Available to Industry
Depositor comments: Represents the ORFeome subset of the TFome
How to cite: pDONR223-ZNF423 was a gift from Marc Vidal (Addgene plasmid # 88083 ; http://n2t.net/addgene:88083 ; RRID:Addgene_88083)
