[The description below was written by a language model from this plasmid's Addgene catalogue record and pLannotate feature annotations shown in this document.]
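Description:
pDONR223-ZNF423 is a Gateway entry clone built on the Invitrogen pDONR223 donor backbone, carrying the human ZNF423 open reading frame as part of the ORFeome subset of the Human TFome collection of transcription factors. It is a purely bacterial shuttle plasmid: it replicates in E. coli from a high-copy ColE1/pUC-type origin and is selected with spectinomycin through the aadA (SmR) aminoglycoside adenylyltransferase gene. That gene lies downstream of a class 1 integron Pc promoter fragment and a short remnant of a gentamicin resistance gene. Other annotated elements, namely the rrnB T1 and T2 terminators and small lacI and lacZα fragments, are backbone features or vestiges, with the terminators serving to insulate the cloning site from read-through transcription.

The roughly 3.85 kb ZNF423 coding sequence is flanked on both sides by attL recombination sites in opposite orientation. The automated annotation labels both as attL3, but it identifies them as substrates for the LR Clonase reaction, which transfers the ORF directionally into any compatible destination vector. The last nucleotide of the stop codon has been removed so that the ORF can read through into C-terminal tags or fusion partners supplied by the destination vector. No eukaryotic promoter is present, so expression depends entirely on the destination vector; a T7 promoter sits just outside one att site, pointing toward the insert. ZNF423 encodes a zinc finger transcription factor that acts as an activator or repressor depending on context, cooperating with SMADs in BMP signalling and antagonising EBF1 during olfactory neurogenesis. The clone serves as a source for building expression constructs, for example for transcription factor overexpression and cell fate engineering screens.
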