Features (pLannotate 1.2.2; 12 found; start..end, strand, type, name):
     34..129     +  protein_bind   attL3: mutant version of attL; recombination site for the Gateway® LR reaction LR Clonase™
    135..3986    +  CDS            ZNF423: ZN423_HUMAN - Also known as KIAA0760, NPHP14, OAZ. Experimental evidence at protein level: Swiss-Prot protein existence level 1. Transcription factor that can both act as an activator or a repressor depending on the context. Plays a central role in BMP signaling and olfactory neurogenesis. Associates with SMADs in response to BMP2 leading to activate transcription of BMP target genes. Acts as a transcriptional repressor via its interaction with EBF1, a transcription factor involved in terminal olfactory receptor neurons differentiation; this interaction preventing EBF1 to bind DNA and activate
   3991..4086    -  protein_bind   attL3: mutant version of attL; recombination site for the Gateway® LR reaction LR Clonase™
   4105..4123    -  promoter       T7 promoter: promoter for bacteriophage T7 RNA polymerase
   4313..4336    +  promoter       Pc promoter (fragment): intI1 (promoter lies within the coding sequence); class 1 integron promoter
   4512..4568    +  CDS            GmR (fragment): gentamycin acetyltransferase; aacC1; confers resistance to gentamycin
   4575..5366    +  CDS            SmR: aminoglycoside adenylyltransferase (Murphy, 1985); aadA; confers resistance to spectinomycin and streptomycin
   5459..6047    +  rep_origin     ori: high-copy-number ColE1/pMB1/pBR322/pUC origin of replication
   6230..6322    +  CDS            lacI (fragment): lac repressor; lacI; The lac repressor binds to the lac operator to inhibit transcription in E. coli. This inhibition can be relieved by adding lactose or isopropyl-β-D-thiogalactopyranoside (IPTG).
   6377..6404    -  terminator     rrnB T2 terminator: transcription terminator T2 from the E. coli rrnB gene
   6536..6579    +  terminator     rrnB T1 terminator: Escherichia coli rrnB; transcription terminator T1 from the E. coli rrnB gene
   6626..17      -  CDS            lacZα (fragment) (across the origin): LacZα fragment of β-galactosidase; lacZ fragment
>Addgene plasmid #88083 | pDONR223-ZNF423 | addgene full sequence | sequence record 198740 | Addgene NGS Result
GTAAAACGACGGCCAGTCTTAAGCTCGGGCCCCAAATAATGATTTTATTTTGACTGATAGTGACCTGTTC
GTTGCAACAAATTGATGAGCAATGCTTTTTTATAATGCCAACTTTGTACAAAAAAGTTGGCACCATGCAT
AAGAAGAGGGTTGAAGAGGGGGAGGCCTCAGACTTCTCGCTGGCCTGGGATTCCTCCGTGACAGCAGCAG
GAGGCCTAGAAGGAGAGCCAGAGTGCGATCAGAAAACCAGCCGTGCGCTGGAAGACAGGAACAGCGTGAC
AAGTCAAGAGGAGAGAAATGAGGATGATGAAGACATGGAGGATGAATCAATTTACACCTGCGATCACTGT
CAGCAGGACTTCGAGTCTCTGGCAGACCTGACGGACCACCGGGCCCACCGCTGTCCTGGAGATGGTGATG
ACGACCCACAACTCTCCTGGGTGGCCTCGTCTCCCTCCAGCAAGGATGTTGCGTCACCCACGCAGATGAT
CGGAGATGGTTGTGACCTCGGCCTCGGCGAGGAGGAAGGGGGCACGGGCCTGCCATACCCTTGCCAGTTC
TGCGACAAGTCCTTCATCCGCTTGAGCTACTTGAAGAGGCACGAGCAGATCCACAGCGACAAGCTGCCGT
TCAAGTGCACCTACTGCAGCCGCCTCTTCAAGCACAAGAGGAGCCGCGACCGGCACATCAAGCTGCATAC
GGGCGACAAGAAGTATCACTGCCACGAGTGCGAGGCAGCCTTCTCCCGCAGCGACCACCTCAAGATCCAC
CTGAAGACCCACAGCTCCAGCAAGCCCTTCAAGTGCACTGTGTGCAAGCGCGGCTTCTCCTCCACCAGCT
CGCTGCAGAGCCACATGCAGGCCCACAAAAAGAACAAGGAGCATCTGGCCAAGTCGGAGAAGGAAGCCAA
GAAGGACGACTTCATGTGCGACTACTGCGAGGACACCTTCAGCCAGACGGAGGAGCTGGAGAAGCACGTG
CTCACCCGCCACCCGCAGCTGTCCGAGAAGGCGGACCTGCAGTGCATTCACTGCCCTGAGGTCTTCGTCG
ACGAGAACACACTGCTCGCCCATATCCACCAAGCCCACGCCAACCAGAAACACAAGTGCCCCATGTGCCC
TGAGCAGTTCTCCTCAGTGGAAGGTGTCTACTGCCACCTGGACAGCCACCGGCAGCCCGACTCCAGCAAC
CACAGTGTCAGTCCCGACCCTGTACTGGGCAGCGTGGCCTCCATGAGCAGCGCCACACCCGACTCCAGCG
CCTCTGTGGAGCGTGGCTCCACCCCGGACTCCACCTTGAAGCCGCTGCGGGGGCAGAAGAAGATGCGGGA
TGACGGGCAGGGCTGGACCAAGGTGGTCTATAGCTGCCCCTATTGTTCCAAGCGGGACTTTAACAGCCTG
GCCGTGCTGGAGATCCACCTGAAGACCATCCACGCGGACAAGCCCCAGCAGAGCCACACATGTCAGATCT
GCCTGGACTCCATGCCCACCCTCTACAACCTCAACGAGCACGTTCGCAAGCTGCACAAGAACCATGCCTA
CCCTGTGATGCAGTTTGGCAACATCTCTGCCTTCCACTGCAACTACTGCCCCGAGATGTTCGCCGACATC
AATAGCCTGCAGGAGCACATCCGCGTCTCCCACTGCGGCCCCAACGCCAACCCCTCTGACGGTAATAATG
CTTTCTTCTGCAACCAGTGCTCCATGGGTTTCCTTACTGAGTCCTCCCTCACCGAGCACATCCAGCAGGC
CCACTGCAGTGTGGGCAGTGCCAAACTAGAGTCTCCGGTGGTGCAGCCCACGCAGTCCTTCATGGAGGTC
TATTCCTGCCCCTACTGCACCAACTCCCCCATCTTTGGCTCCATCCTGAAACTCACCAAGCACATCAAGG
AGAACCACAAGAACATTCCACTGGCCCACAGCAAGAAGTCCAAGGCCGAGCAGAGCCCAGTCTCGTCCGA
TGTGGAGGTGTCTTCCCCGAAGCGGCAGCGGCTCTCAGCAAGCGCCAACTCCATCTCCAATGGGGAGTAT
CCTTGTAATCAATGCGACCTCAAGTTCTCCAACTTTGAGAGCTTCCAGACCCACCTGAAGCTGCACCTGG
AGCTGCTGCTGCGGAAGCAAGCGTGCCCCCAGTGCAAAGAGGACTTTGACTCCCAGGAGTCCCTCCTGCA
GCACCTGACAGTGCATTACATGACCACGTCGACCCACTATGTGTGCGAGAGCTGCGACAAGCAATTTTCC
TCGGTGGATGACCTGCAGAAGCACCTGCTGGACATGCACACCTTTGTGTTGTACCACTGCACCCTGTGTC
AGGAGGTCTTCGACTCCAAGGTGTCCATCCAGGTGCACCTGGCGGTGAAGCACAGCAATGAGAAGAAGAT
GTACCGCTGCACGGCCTGCAACTGGGACTTCCGCAAGGAGGCTGACCTGCAGGTGCACGTCAAACACAGC
CACCTGGGCAACCCGGCCAAGGCTCACAAGTGCATCTTCTGTGGGGAGACCTTCAGCACCGAGGTGGAGC
TGCAGTGCCACATCACCACACACAGCAAGAAGTATAACTGTAAGTTCTGCAGCAAGGCCTTCCACGCCAT
CATCCTGCTGGAGAAGCACCTGCGGGAGAAGCACTGTGTGTTTGATGCTGCGACCGAGAACGGCACGGCC
AATGGGGTACCCCCAATGGCCACCAAGAAAGCTGAGCCTGCTGACCTGCAGGGCATGCTGCTTAAGAACC
CTGAGGCACCTAACAGCCATGAGGCCAGCGAGGATGACGTGGACGCGTCGGAGCCCATGTACGGCTGTGA
CATCTGCGGGGCGGCCTACACCATGGAGGTGCTGCTGCAGAATCACCGGCTGCGGGACCACAATATCCGG
CCGGGCGAGGATGATGGCTCACGCAAGAAGGCTGAGTTTATCAAGGGCAGTCACAAGTGCAACGTTTGTT
CACGGACTTTCTTCTCGGAGAACGGGCTACGGGAGCACCTGCAGACGCACCGGGGCCCTGCCAAGCACTA
CATGTGTCCCATCTGTGGTGAGCGCTTCCCTTCGCTGCTGACGCTCACCGAACACAAGGTGACCCACAGC
AAGAGCCTGGACACGGGCACCTGTCGCATCTGCAAGATGCCCCTGCAGAGCGAGGAGGAGTTTATTGAGC
ACTGCCAGATGCACCCTGACCTGCGCAACTCACTCACGGGCTTCCGCTGTGTGGTCTGCATGCAGACAGT
CACTTCCACGCTTGAGCTCAAGATCCATGGCACCTTCCACATGCAGAAGCTGGCGGGCAGCTCAGCGGCG
TCCTCCCCCAATGGCCAGGGGCTGCAGAAGCTCTACAAGTGCGCCCTGTGCCTCAAGGAGTTCCGCAGCA
AGCAGGACCTGGTGAAGCTTGACGTCAATGGGCTGCCCTACGGCCTCTGCGCCGGCTGCATGGCCCGCAG
CGCCAACGGACAGGTGGGTGGCCTGGCCCCGCCCGAGCCCGCCGACCGGCCCTGTGCCGGCCTCCGTTGC
CCCGAGTGCAGTGTCAAGTTTGAGAGTGCCGAAGACCTGGAGAGCCACATGCAGGTGGACCACCGTGACC
TCACGCCGGAGACCAGTGGGCCCCGGAAAGGCACCCAGACATCGCCAGTGCCCCGGAAAAAGACATACCA
GTGCATCAAGTGCCAGATGACCTTCGAGAACGAGAGAGAGATCCAAATCCACGTTGCCAACCACATGATT
GAGGAAGGCATCAACCACGAGTGTAAGCTGTGCAACCAGATGTTCGACTCCCCGGCCAAGCTCCTCTGTC
ACCTCATTGAGCACAGCTTCGAGGGCATGGGCGGCACCTTCAAATGCCCCGTGTGTTTCACAGTCTTCGT
CCAGGCCAACAAGTTGCAGCAGCACATCTTTGCCGTGCACGGGCAGGAGGACAAGATCTACGACTGCTCA
CAGTGCCCTCAGAAGTTCTTCTTCCAGACCGAGCTGCAGAACCACACGATGAGCCAGCACGCACAGTTGC
CAACTTTCTTGTACAAAGTTGGCATTATAAGAAAGCATTGCTTATCAATTTGTTGCAACGAACAGGTCAC
TATCAGTCAAAATAAAATCATTATTTGCCATCCAGCTGATATCCCCTATAGTGAGTCGTATTACATGGTC
ATAGCTGTTTCCTGGCAGCTCTGGCCCGTGTCTCAAAATCTCTGATGTTACATTGCACAAGATAAAAATA
TATCATCATGCCTCCTCTAGACCAGCCAGGACAGAAATGCCTCGACTTCGCTGCTACCCAAGGTTGCCGG
GTGACGCACACCGTGGAAACGGATGAAGGCACGAACCCAGTGGACATAAGCCTGTTCGGTTCGTAAGCTG
TAATGCAAGTAGCGTATGCGCTCACGCAACTGGTCCAGAACCTTGACCGAACGCAGCGGTGGTAACGGCG
CAGTGGCGGTTTTCATGGCTTGTTATGACTGTTTTTTTGGGGTACAGTCTATGCCTCGGGCATCCAAGCA
GCAAGCGCGTTACGCCGTGGGTCGATGTTTGATGTTATGGAGCAGCAACGATGTTACGCAGCAGGGCAGT
CGCCCTAAAACAAAGTTAAACATTATGAGGGAAGCGGTGATCGCCGAAGTATCGACTCAACTATCAGAGG
TAGTTGGCGTCATCGAGCGCCATCTCGAACCGACGTTGCTGGCCGTACATTTGTACGGCTCCGCAGTGGA
TGGCGGCCTGAAGCCACACAGTGATATTGATTTGCTGGTTACGGTGACCGTAAGGCTTGATGAAACAACG
CGGCGAGCTTTGATCAACGACCTTTTGGAAACTTCGGCTTCCCCTGGAGAGAGCGAGATTCTCCGCGCTG
TAGAAGTCACCATTGTTGTGCACGACGACATCATTCCGTGGCGTTATCCAGCTAAGCGCGAACTGCAATT
TGGAGAATGGCAGCGCAATGACATTCTTGCAGGTATCTTCGAGCCAGCCACGATCGACATTGATCTGGCT
ATCTTGCTGACAAAAGCAAGAGAACATAGCGTTGCCTTGGTAGGTCCAGCGGCGGAGGAACTCTTTGATC
CGGTTCCTGAACAGGATCTATTTGAGGCGCTAAATGAAACCTTAACGCTATGGAACTCGCCGCCCGACTG
GGCTGGCGATGAGCGAAATGTAGTGCTTACGTTGTCCCGCATTTGGTACAGCGCAGTAACCGGCAAAATC
GCGCCGAAGGATGTCGCTGCCGACTGGGCAATGGAGCGCCTGCCGGCCCAGTATCAGCCCGTCATACTTG
AAGCTAGACAGGCTTATCTTGGACAAGAAGAAGATCGCTTGGCCTCGCGCGCAGATCAGTTGGAAGAATT
TGTCCACTACGTGAAAGGCGAGATCACCAAGGTAGTCGGCAAATAACCCTCGAGCCACCCATGACCAAAA
TCCCTTAACGTGAGTTACGCGTCGTTCCACTGAGCGTCAGACCCCGTAGAAAAGATCAAAGGATCTTCTT
GAGATCCTTTTTTTCTGCGCGTAATCTGCTGCTTGCAAACAAAAAAACCACCGCTACCAGCGGTGGTTTG
TTTGCCGGATCAAGAGCTACCAACTCTTTTTCCGAAGGTAACTGGCTTCAGCAGAGCGCAGATACCAAAT
ACTGTTCTTCTAGTGTAGCCGTAGTTAGGCCACCACTTCAAGAACTCTGTAGCACCGCCTACATACCTCG
CTCTGCTAATCCTGTTACCAGTGGCTGCTGCCAGTGGCGATAAGTCGTGTCTTACCGGGTTGGACTCAAG
ACGATAGTTACCGGATAAGGCGCAGCGGTCGGGCTGAACGGGGGGTTCGTGCACACAGCCCAGCTTGGAG
CGAACGACCTACACCGAACTGAGATACCTACAGCGTGAGCTATGAGAAAGCGCCACGCTTCCCGAAGGGA
GAAAGGCGGACAGGTATCCGGTAAGCGGCAGGGTCGGAACAGGAGAGCGCACGAGGGAGCTTCCAGGGGG
AAACGCCTGGTATCTTTATAGTCCTGTCGGGTTTCGCCACCTCTGACTTGAGCGTCGATTTTTGTGATGC
TCGTCAGGGGGGCGGAGCCTATGGAAAAACGCCAGCAACGCGGCCTTTTTACGGTTCCTGGCCTTTTGCT
GGCCTTTTGCTCACATGTTCTTTCCTGCGTTATCCCCTGATTCTGTGGATAACCGTATTACCGCCTTTGA
GTGAGCTGATACCGCTCGCCGCAGCCGAACGACCGAGCGCAGCGAGTCAGTGAGCGAGGAAGCGGAAGAG
CGCCCAATACGCAAACCGCCTCTCCCCGCGCGTTGGCCGATTCATTAATGCAGCTGGCACGACAGGTTTC
CCGACTGGAAAGCGGGCAGTGAGCGCAACGCAATTAATACGCGTACCGCTAGCCAGGAAGAGTTTGTAGA
AACGCAAAAAGGCCATCCGTCAGGATGGCCTTCTGCTTAGTTTGATGCCTGGCAGTTTATGGCGGGCGTC
CTGCCCGCCACCCTCCGGGCCGTTGCTTCACAACGTTCAAATCCGCTCCCGGCGGATTTGTCCTACTCAG
GAGAGCGTTCACCGACAAACAACAGATAAAACGAAAGGCCCAGTCTTCCGACTGAGCCTTTCGTTTTATT
TGATGCCTGGCAGTTCCCTACTCTCGCGTTAACGCTAGCATGGATGTTTTCCCAGTCACGACGTT
