>Addgene plasmid #88083 | pDONR223-ZNF423 | depositor partial sequence | sequence record 171687 | insert
ATGCATAAGAAGAGGGTTGAAGAGGGGGAGGCCTCAGACTTCTCGCTGGCCTGGGATTCCTCCGTGACAG
CAGCAGGAGGCCTAGAAGGAGAGCCAGAGTGCGATCAGAAAACCAGCCGTGCGCTGGAAGACAGGAACAG
CGTGACAAGTCAAGAGGAGAGAAATGAGGATGATGAAGACATGGAGGATGAATCAATTTACACCTGCGAT
CACTGTCAGCAGGACTTCGAGTCTCTGGCAGACCTGACGGACCACCGGGCCCACCGCTGTCCTGGAGATG
GTGATGACGACCCACAACTCTCCTGGGTGGCCTCGTCTCCCTCCAGCAAGGATGTTGCGTCACCCACGCA
GATGATCGGAGATGGTTGTGACCTCGGCCTCGGCGAGGAGGAAGGGGGCACGGGCCTGCCATACCCTTGC
CAGTTCTGCGACAAGTCCTTCATCCGCTTGAGCTACTTGAAGAGGCACGAGCAGATCCACAGCGACAAGC
TGCCGTTCAAGTGCACCTACTGCAGCCGCCTCTTCAAGCACAAGAGGAGCCGCGACCGGCACATCAAGCT
GCATACGGGCGACAAGAAGTATCACTGCCACGAGTGCGAGGCAGCCTTCTCCCGCAGCGACCACCTCAAG
ATCCACCTGAAGACCCACAGCTCCAGCAAGCCCTTCAAGTGCACTGTGTGCAAGCGCGGCTTCTCCTCCA
CCAGCTCGCTGCAGAGCCACATGCAGGCCCACAAAAAGAACAAGGAGCATCTGGCCAAGTCGGAGAAGGA
AGCCAAGAAGGACGACTTCATGTGCGACTACTGCGAGGACACCTTCAGCCAGACGGAGGAGCTGGAGAAG
CACGTGCTCACCCGCCACCCGCAGCTGTCCGAGAAGGCGGACCTGCAGTGCATTCACTGCCCTGAGGTCT
TCGTCGACGAGAACACACTGCTCGCCCATATCCACCAAGCCCACGCCAACCAGAAACACAAGTGCCCCAT
GTGCCCTGAGCAGTTCTCCTCAGTGGAAGGTGTCTACTGCCACCTGGACAGCCACCGGCAGCCCGACTCC
AGCAACCACAGTGTCAGTCCCGACCCTGTACTGGGCAGCGTGGCCTCCATGAGCAGCGCCACACCCGACT
CCAGCGCCTCTGTGGAGCGTGGCTCCACCCCGGACTCCACCTTGAAGCCGCTGCGGGGGCAGAAGAAGAT
GCGGGATGACGGGCAGGGCTGGACCAAGGTGGTCTATAGCTGCCCCTATTGTTCCAAGCGGGACTTTAAC
AGCCTGGCCGTGCTGGAGATCCACCTGAAGACCATCCACGCGGACAAGCCCCAGCAGAGCCACACATGTC
AGATCTGCCTGGACTCCATGCCCACCCTCTACAACCTCAACGAGCACGTTCGCAAGCTGCACAAGAACCA
TGCCTACCCTGTGATGCAGTTTGGCAACATCTCTGCCTTCCACTGCAACTACTGCCCCGAGATGTTCGCC
GACATCAATAGCCTGCAGGAGCACATCCGCGTCTCCCACTGCGGCCCCAACGCCAACCCCTCTGACGGTA
ATAATGCTTTCTTCTGCAACCAGTGCTCCATGGGTTTCCTTACTGAGTCCTCCCTCACCGAGCACATCCA
GCAGGCCCACTGCAGTGTGGGCAGTGCCAAACTAGAGTCTCCGGTGGTGCAGCCCACGCAGTCCTTCATG
GAGGTCTATTCCTGCCCCTACTGCACCAACTCCCCCATCTTTGGCTCCATCCTGAAACTCACCAAGCACA
TCAAGGAGAACCACAAGAACATTCCACTGGCCCACAGCAAGAAGTCCAAGGCCGAGCAGAGCCCAGTCTC
GTCCGATGTGGAGGTGTCTTCCCCGAAGCGGCAGCGGCTCTCAGCAAGCGCCAACTCCATCTCCAATGGG
GAGTATCCTTGTAATCAATGCGACCTCAAGTTCTCCAACTTTGAGAGCTTCCAGACCCACCTGAAGCTGC
ACCTGGAGCTGCTGCTGCGGAAGCAAGCGTGCCCCCAGTGCAAAGAGGACTTTGACTCCCAGGAGTCCCT
CCTGCAGCACCTGACAGTGCATTACATGACCACGTCGACCCACTATGTGTGCGAGAGCTGCGACAAGCAA
TTTTCCTCGGTGGATGACCTGCAGAAGCACCTGCTGGACATGCACACCTTTGTGTTGTACCACTGCACCC
TGTGTCAGGAGGTCTTCGACTCCAAGGTGTCCATCCAGGTGCACCTGGCGGTGAAGCACAGCAATGAGAA
GAAGATGTACCGCTGCACGGCCTGCAACTGGGACTTCCGCAAGGAGGCTGACCTGCAGGTGCACGTCAAA
CACAGCCACCTGGGCAACCCGGCCAAGGCTCACAAGTGCATCTTCTGTGGGGAGACCTTCAGCACCGAGG
TGGAGCTGCAGTGCCACATCACCACACACAGCAAGAAGTATAACTGTAAGTTCTGCAGCAAGGCCTTCCA
CGCCATCATCCTGCTGGAGAAGCACCTGCGGGAGAAGCACTGTGTGTTTGATGCTGCGACCGAGAACGGC
ACGGCCAATGGGGTACCCCCAATGGCCACCAAGAAAGCTGAGCCTGCTGACCTGCAGGGCATGCTGCTTA
AGAACCCTGAGGCACCTAACAGCCATGAGGCCAGCGAGGATGACGTGGACGCGTCGGAGCCCATGTACGG
CTGTGACATCTGCGGGGCGGCCTACACCATGGAGGTGCTGCTGCAGAATCACCGGCTGCGGGACCACAAT
ATCCGGCCGGGCGAGGATGATGGCTCACGCAAGAAGGCTGAGTTTATCAAGGGCAGTCACAAGTGCAACG
TTTGTTCACGGACTTTCTTCTCGGAGAACGGGCTACGGGAGCACCTGCAGACGCACCGGGGCCCTGCCAA
GCACTACATGTGTCCCATCTGTGGTGAGCGCTTCCCTTCGCTGCTGACGCTCACCGAACACAAGGTGACC
CACAGCAAGAGCCTGGACACGGGCACCTGTCGCATCTGCAAGATGCCCCTGCAGAGCGAGGAGGAGTTTA
TTGAGCACTGCCAGATGCACCCTGACCTGCGCAACTCACTCACGGGCTTCCGCTGTGTGGTCTGCATGCA
GACAGTCACTTCCACGCTTGAGCTCAAGATCCATGGCACCTTCCACATGCAGAAGCTGGCGGGCAGCTCA
GCGGCGTCCTCCCCCAATGGCCAGGGGCTGCAGAAGCTCTACAAGTGCGCCCTGTGCCTCAAGGAGTTCC
GCAGCAAGCAGGACCTGGTGAAGCTTGACGTCAATGGGCTGCCCTACGGCCTCTGCGCCGGCTGCATGGC
CCGCAGCGCCAACGGACAGGTGGGTGGCCTGGCCCCGCCCGAGCCCGCCGACCGGCCCTGTGCCGGCCTC
CGTTGCCCCGAGTGCAGTGTCAAGTTTGAGAGTGCCGAAGACCTGGAGAGCCACATGCAGGTGGACCACC
GTGACCTCACGCCGGAGACCAGTGGGCCCCGGAAAGGCACCCAGACATCGCCAGTGCCCCGGAAAAAGAC
ATACCAGTGCATCAAGTGCCAGATGACCTTCGAGAACGAGAGAGAGATCCAAATCCACGTTGCCAACCAC
ATGATTGAGGAAGGCATCAACCACGAGTGTAAGCTGTGCAACCAGATGTTCGACTCCCCGGCCAAGCTCC
TCTGTCACCTCATTGAGCACAGCTTCGAGGGCATGGGCGGCACCTTCAAATGCCCCGTGTGTTTCACAGT
CTTCGTCCAGGCCAACAAGTTGCAGCAGCACATCTTTGCCGTGCACGGGCAGGAGGACAAGATCTACGAC
TGCTCACAGTGCCCTCAGAAGTTCTTCTTCCAGACCGAGCTGCAGAACCACACGATGAGCCAGCACGCAC
AGTGA
